>Addgene plasmid #192334 | pSLIK BirA* 3xFLAG-CSE1L zeo | addgene full sequence | sequence record 375298 | Addgene NGS Result
GTCGACGGATCGGGAGATCTCCCGATCCCCTATGGTGCACTCTCAGTACAATCTGCTCTGATGCCGCATA
GTTAAGCCAGTATCTGCTCCCTGCTTGTGTGTTGGAGGTCGCTGAGTAGTGCGCGAGCAAAATTTAAGCT
ACAACAAGGCAAGGCTTGACCGACAATTGCATGAAGAATCTGCTTAGGGTTAGGCGTTTTGCGCTGCTTC
GCGATGTACGGGCCAGATATACGCGTTGACATTGATTATTGACTAGTTATTAATAGTAATCAATTACGGG
GTCATTAGTTCATAGCCCATATATGGAGTTCCGCGTTACATAACTTACGGTAAATGGCCCGCCTGGCTGA
CCGCCCAACGACCCCCGCCCATTGACGTCAATAATGACGTATGTTCCCATAGTAACGCCAATAGGGACTT
TCCATTGACGTCAATGGGTGGAGTATTTACGGTAAACTGCCCACTTGGCAGTACATCAAGTGTATCATAT
GCCAAGTACGCCCCCTATTGACGTCAATGACGGTAAATGGCCCGCCTGGCATTATGCCCAGTACATGACC
TTATGGGACTTTCCTACTTGGCAGTACATCTACGTATTAGTCATCGCTATTACCATGGTGATGCGGTTTT
GGCAGTACATCAATGGGCGTGGATAGCGGTTTGACTCACGGGGATTTCCAAGTCTCCACCCCATTGACGT
CAATGGGAGTTTGTTTTGGCACCAAAATCAACGGGACTTTCCAAAATGTCGTAACAACTCCGCCCCATTG
ACGCAAATGGGCGGTAGGCGTGTACGGTGGGAGGTCTATATAAGCAGCGCGTTTTGCCTGTACTGGGTCT
CTCTGGTTAGACCAGATCTGAGCCTGGGAGCTCTCTGGCTAACTAGGGAACCCACTGCTTAAGCCTCAAT
AAAGCTTGCCTTGAGTGCTTCAAGTAGTGTGTGCCCGTCTGTTGTGTGACTCTGGTAACTAGAGATCCCT
CAGACCCTTTTAGTCAGTGTGGAAAATCTCTAGCAGTGGCGCCCGAACAGGGACTTGAAAGCGAAAGGGA
AACCAGAGGAGCTCTCTCGACGCAGGACTCGGCTTGCTGAAGCGCGCACGGCAAGAGGCGAGGGGCGGCG
ACTGGTGAGTACGCCAAAAATTTTGACTAGCGGAGGCTAGAAGGAGAGAGATGGGTGCGAGAGCGTCAGT
ATTAAGCGGGGGAGAATTAGATCGCGATGGGAAAAAATTCGGTTAAGGCCAGGGGGAAAGAAAAAATATA
AATTAAAACATATAGTATGGGCAAGCAGGGAGCTAGAACGATTCGCAGTTAATCCTGGCCTGTTAGAAAC
ATCAGAAGGCTGTAGACAAATACTGGGACAGCTACAACCATCCCTTCAGACAGGATCAGAAGAACTTAGA
TCATTATATAATACAGTAGCAACCCTCTATTGTGTGCATCAAAGGATAGAGATAAAAGACACCAAGGAAG
CTTTAGACAAGATAGAGGAAGAGCAAAACAAAAGTAAGACCACCGCACAGCAAGCGGCCGCTGATCTTCA
GACCTGGAGGAGGAGATATGAGGGACAATTGGAGAAGTGAATTATATAAATATAAAGTAGTAAAAATTGA
ACCATTAGGAGTAGCACCCACCAAGGCAAAGAGAAGAGTGGTGCAGAGAGAAAAAAGAGCAGTGGGAATA
GGAGCTTTGTTCCTTGGGTTCTTGGGAGCAGCAGGAAGCACTATGGGCGCAGCGTCAATGACGCTGACGG
TACAGGCCAGACAATTATTGTCTGGTATAGTGCAGCAGCAGAACAATTTGCTGAGGGCTATTGAGGCGCA
ACAGCATCTGTTGCAACTCACAGTCTGGGGCATCAAGCAGCTCCAGGCAAGAATCCTGGCTGTGGAAAGA
TACCTAAAGGATCAACAGCTCCTGGGGATTTGGGGTTGCTCTGGAAAACTCATTTGCACCACTGCTGTGC
CTTGGAATGCTAGTTGGAGTAATAAATCTCTGGAACAGATTTGGAATCACACGACCTGGATGGAGTGGGA
CAGAGAAATTAACAATTACACAAGCTTAATACACTCCTTAATTGAAGAATCGCAAAACCAGCAAGAAAAG
AATGAACAAGAATTATTGGAATTAGATAAATGGGCAAGTTTGTGGAATTGGTTTAACATAACAAATTGGC
TGTGGTATATAAAATTATTCATAATGATAGTAGGAGGCTTGGTAGGTTTAAGAATAGTTTTTGCTGTACT
TTCTATAGTGAATAGAGTTAGGCAGGGATATTCACCATTATCGTTTCAGACCCACCTCCCAACCCCGAGG
GGACCCGACAGGCCCGAAGGAATAGAAGAAGAAGGTGGAGAGAGAGACAGAGACAGATCCATTCGATTAG
TGAACGGATCGGCACTGCGTGCGCCAATTCTGCAGACAAATGGCAGTATTCATCCACAATTTTAAAAGAA
AAGGGGGGATTGGGGGGTACAGTGCAGGGGAAAGAATAGTAGACATAATAGCAACAGACATACAAACTAA
AGAATTACAAAAACAAATTACAAAAATTCAAAATTTTCGGGTTTATTACAGGGACAGCAGAGATCCAGTT
TGGTTAATTCTAGACAGTTATCAACAAGTTTGTACAAAAAAGCAGGCTTTAAAGGAACCAATTCAGTCGA
CTGGATCCCGAGTTTACTCCCTATCAGTGATAGAGAACGTATGTCGAGTTTACTCCCTATCAGTGATAGA
GAACGATGTCGAGTTTACTCCCTATCAGTGATAGAGAACGTATGTCGAGTTTACTCCCTATCAGTGATAG
AGAACGTATGTCGAGTTTACTCCCTATCAGTGATAGAGAACGTATGTCGAGTTTATCCCTATCAGTGATA
GAGAACGTATGTCGAGTTTACTCCCTATCAGTGATAGAGAACGTATGTCGAGGTAGGCGTGTACGGTGGG
AGGCCTATATAAGCAGAGCTCGTTTAGTGAACCGTCAGATCGCCACTAGAATGAAGGACAACACCGTGCC
CCTGAAGCTGATCGCCCTGCTGGCCAACGGCGAGTTCCACTCTGGCGAGCAGCTGGGAGAGACCCTGGGA
ATGAGCAGAGCCGCCATCAACAAGCACATCCAGACACTGAGAGACTGGGGAGTGGACGTGTTCACCGTGC
CTGGCAAGGGCTACAGCCTGCCTGAGCCTATCCAGCTGCTGAACGCCAAGCAGATCCTGGGACAGCTGGA
TGGCGGAAGCGTGGCCGTGCTGCCTGTGATCGACTCCACCAATCAGTACCTGCTGGACAGAATCGGAGAG
CTGAAGTCCGGCGACGCCTGCATCGCCGAGTACCAGCAGGCTGGCAGAGGAGGCAGAGGACGGAAGTGGT
TCAGCCCATTCGGAGCCAACCTGTACCTGTCCATGTTCTGGAGACTGGAGCAGGGACCTGCTGCTGCCAT
CGGACTGAGTCTGGTGATCGGAATCGTGATGGCCGAGGTGCTGAGAAAGCTGGGAGCCGACAAGGTGAGA
GTGAAGTGGCCTAATGACCTGTACCTCCAGGACCGCAAGCTGGCTGGCATCCTGGTGGAGCTGACAGGCA
AGACAGGCGATGCCGCTCAGATCGTGATCGGAGCCGGAATCAACATGGCCATGAGAAGAGTGGAGGAGAG
CGTGGTGAACCAGGGCTGGATCACCCTGCAGGAGGCTGGCATCAACCTGGACCGGAACACCCTGGCCGCC
ATGCTGATCAGAGAGCTGAGAGCCGCTCTGGAGCTGTTCGAGCAGGAGGGACTGGCTCCTTACCTGAGCA
GATGGGAGAAGCTGGACAACTTCATCAACAGACCTGTGAAGCTGATCATCGGCGACAAGGAAATCTTCGG
CATCTCCAGAGGAATCGACAAGCAGGGAGCTCTGCTGCTGGAGCAGGACGGAATCATCAAGCCCTGGATG
GGCGGAGAAATCTCCCTGAGAAGCGCAGAGAAGACTAGAATGGACTACAAAGACCATGACGGTGATTATA
AAGATCATGACATCGATTACAAGGATGACGATGACAAGATGGAACTCAGCGATGCAAATCTGCAAACACT
AACAGAATATTTAAAGAAAACACTTGATCCTGATCCTGCCATCCGACGTCCAGCTGAGAAATTTCTTGAA
TCTGTTGAAGGAAATCAGAATTATCCACTGTTGCTTTTGACATTACTGGAGAAGTCCCAGGATAATGTTA
TCAAAGTATGTGCTTCAGTAACATTCAAAAACTATATTAAAAGGAACTGGAGAATTGTTGAAGATGAACC
AAACAAAATTTGTGAAGCCGATCGAGTGGCCATTAAAGCCAACATAGTGCACTTGATGCTTAGCAGCCCA
GAGCAAATTCAGAAGCAGTTAAGTGATGCAATTAGCATTATTGGCAGAGAAGATTTTCCACAGAAATGGC
CTGACTTGCTGACAGAAATGGTGAATCGCTTTCAGAGTGGAGATTTCCATGTTATTAATGGAGTCCTCCG
TACAGCACATTCATTATTTAAAAGATACCGTCATGAATTTAAGTCAAACGAGTTATGGACTGAAATTAAG
CTTGTTCTGGATGCCTTTGCTTTGCCTTTGACTAATCTTTTTAAGGCCACTATTGAACTCTGCAGTACCC
ATGCAAATGATGCCTCTGCCCTGAGGATTCTGTTTTCTTCCCTGATCCTGATCTCAAAATTGTTCTATAG
TTTAAACTTTCAGGATCTCCCTGAATTTTTTGAAGATAATATGGAAACTTGGATGAATAATTTTCATACT
CTCTTAACATTGGATAATAAGCTTTTACAAACTGATGATGAAGAGGAAGCCGGCTTATTGGAGCTCTTAA
AATCCCAGATTTGTGATAATGCCGCACTCTATGCACAAAAGTACGATGAAGAATTCCAGCGATACCTGCC
TCGTTTTGTTACAGCCATCTGGAATTTACTAGTTACAACGGGTCAAGAGGTTAAATATGATTTGTTGGTA
AGTAATGCAATTCAATTTCTGGCTTCAGTTTGTGAGAGACCTCATTATAAGAATCTATTTGAGGACCAGA
ACACGCTGACAAGTATCTGTGAAAAGGTTATTGTGCCTAACATGGAATTTAGAGCTGCTGATGAAGAAGC
ATTTGAAGATAATTCTGAGGAGTACATAAGGAGAGATTTGGAAGGATCTGATATTGATACTAGACGCAGG
GCTGCTTGTGATCTGGTACGAGGATTATGCAAGTTTTTTGAGGGACCTGTGACAGGAATCTTCTCTGGTT
ATGTTAATTCCATGCTGCAGGAATACGCAAAAAATCCATCTGTCAACTGGAAACACAAAGATGCAGCCAT
CTACCTAGTGACATCTTTGGCATCAAAAGCCCAAACACAGAAGCATGGAATTACACAAGCAAATGAACTT
GTAAACCTAACTGAGTTCTTTGTGAATCACATCCTCCCTGATTTAAAATCAGCTAATGTGAATGAATTTC
CTGTCCTTAAAGCTGACGGTATCAAATATATTATGATTTTTAGAAATCAAGTGCCAAAAGAACATCTTTT
AGTCTCGATTCCTCTCTTGATTAATCATCTTCAAGCTGAAAGTATTGTTGTTCATACTTACGCAGCTCAT
GCTCTTGAACGGCTCTTTACTATGCGAGGGCCTAACAATGCCACTCTCTTTACAGCTGCAGAAATCGCAC
CGTTTGTTGAGATTCTGCTAACAAACCTTTTCAAAGCTCTCACACTTCCTGGCTCTTCAGAAAATGAATA
TATTATGAAAGCTATCATGAGAAGTTTTTCTCTCCTACAAGAAGCCATAATCCCCTACATCCCTACTCTC
ATCACTCAGCTTACACAGAAGCTATTAGCTGTTAGTAAGAACCCAAGCAAACCTCACTTTAATCACTACA
TGTTTGAAGCAATATGTTTATCCATAAGAATAACTTGCAAAGCTAACCCTGCTGCTGTTGTAAATTTTGA
GGAGGCTTTGTTTTTGGTGTTTACTGAAATCTTACAAAATGATGTGCAAGAATTTATTCCATACGTCTTT
CAAGTGATGTCTTTGCTTCTGGAAACACACAAAAATGACATCCCGTCTTCCTATATGGCCTTATTTCCTC
ATCTCCTTCAGCCAGTGCTTTGGGAAAGAACAGGAAATATTCCTGCTCTAGTGAGGCTTCTTCAAGCATT
CTTAGAACGCGGTTCAAACACAATAGCAAGTGCTGCAGCTGACAAAATTCCTGGGTTACTAGGTGTCTTT
CAGAAGCTGATTGCATCCAAAGCAAATGACCACCAAGGTTTTTATCTTCTAAACAGTATAATAGAGCACA
TGCCTCCTGAATCAGTTGACCAATATAGGAAACAAATCTTCATTCTGCTATTCCAGAGACTTCAGAATTC
CAAAACAACCAAGTTTATCAAGAGTTTTTTAGTCTTTATTAATTTGTATTGCATAAAATATGGGGCACTA
GCACTACAAGAAATATTTGATGGTATACAACCAAAAATGTTTGGAATGGTTTTGGAAAAAATTATTATTC
CTGAAATTCAGAAGGTATCTGGAAATGTAGAGAAAAAGATCTGTGCGGTTGGCATAACCAAATTACTAAC
AGAATGTCCCCCAATGATGGACACTGAGTATACCAAACTGTGGACTCCATTATTACAGTCTTTGATTGGT
CTTTTTGAGTTACCCGAAGATGATACCATTCCTGATGAGGAACATTTTATTGACATAGAAGATACACCAG
GATATCAGACTGCCTTCTCACAGTTGGCATTTGCTGGGAAAAAAGAGCATGATCCTGTAGGTCAAATGGT
GAATAACCCCAAAATTCACCTGGCACAGTCACTTCACAAGTTGTCTACCGCCTGTCCAGGAAGGGTTCCA
TCAATGGTGAGCACCAGCCTGAATGCAGAAGCGCTCCAGTATCTCCAAGGGTACCTTCAGGCAGCCAGTG
TGACACTGCTTTAACAATTGGAAGACTAATGCGTTTTCGAGATATCTAGACCCAGCTTTCTTGTACAAAG
TGGTTGATAACATCTCGAGCCATAAAGATGGTTAATTAACCCACCCAAGATCTGGCCTCCGCGCCGGGTT
TTGGCGCCTCCCGCGGGCGCCCCCCTCCTCACGGCGAGCGCTGCCACGTCAGACGAAGGGCGCAGCGAGC
GTCCTGATCCTTCCGCCCGGACGCTCAGGACAGCGGCCCGCTGCTCATAAGACTCGGCCTTAGAACCCCA
GTATCAGCAGAAGGACATTTTAGGACGGGACTTGGGTGACTCTAGGGCACTGGTTTTCTTTCCAGAGAGC
GGAACAGGCGAGGAAAAGTAGTCCCTTCTCGGCGATTCTGCGGAGGGATCTCCGTGGGGCGGTGAACGCC
GATGATTATATAAGGACGCGCCGGGTGTGGCACAGCTAGTTCCGTCGCAGCCGGGATTTGGGTCGCGGTT
CTTGTTTGTGGATCGCTGTGATCGTCACTTGGTGAGTAGCGGGCTGCTGGGCTGGCCGGGGCTTTCGTGG
CCGCCGGGCCGCTCGGTGGGACGGAAGCGTGTGGAGAGACCGCCAAGGGCTGTAGTCTGGGTCCGCGAGC
AAGGTTGCCCTGAACTGGGGGTTGGGGGGAGCGCAGCAAAATGGCGGCTGTTCCCGAGTCTTGAATGGAA
GACGCTTGTGAGGCGGGCTGTGAGGTCGTTGAAACAAGGTGGGGGGCATGGTGGGCGGCAAGAACCCAAG
GTCTTGAGGCCTTCGCTAATGCGGGAAAGCTCTTATTCGGGTGAGATGGGCTGGGGCACCATCTGGGGAC
CCTGACGTGAAGTTTGTCACTGACTGGAGAACTCGGTTTGTCGTCTGTTGCGGGGGCGGCAGTTATGGCG
GTGCCGTTGGGCAGTGCACCCGTACCTTTGGGAGCGCGCGCCCTCGTCGTGTCGTGACGTCACCCGTTCT
GTTGGCTTATAATGCAGGGTGGGGCCACCTGCCGGTAGGTGTGCGGTAGGCTTTTCTCCGTCGCAGGACG
CAGGGTTCGGGCCTAGGGTAGGCTCTCCTGAATCGACAGGCGCCGGACCTCTGGTGAGGGGAGGGATAAG
TGAGGCGTCAGTTTCTTTGGTCGGTTTTATGTACCTATCTTCTTAAGTAGCTGAAGCTCCGGTTTTGAAC
TATGCGCTCGGGGTTGGCGAGTGTGTTTTGTGAAGTTTTTTAGGCACCTTTTGAAATGTAATCATTTGGG
TCAATATGTAATTTTCAGTGTTAGACTAGTAAATTGTCCGCTAAATTCTGGCCGTTTTTGGCTTTTTTGT
TAGACGAAGCTTGGTACCGAGCTCGGATCTCCACCCCGTACCGGTCCTGCAGTCGAATTCACCATGTCTA
GACTGGACAAGAGCAAAGTCATAAACGGAGCTCTGGAATTACTCAATGGTGTCGGTATCGAAGGCCTGAC
GACAAGGAAACTCGCTCAAAAGCTGGGAGTTGAGCAGCCTACCCTGTACTGGCACGTGAAGAACAAGCGG
GCCCTGCTCGATGCCCTGCCAATCGAGATGCTGGACAGGCATCATACCCACTTCTGCCCCCTGGAAGGCG
AGTCATGGCAAGACTTTCTGCGGAACAACGCCAAGTCATACCGCTGTGCTCTCCTCTCACATCGCGACGG
GGCTAAAGTGCATCTCGGCACCCGCCCAACAGAGAAACAGTACGAAACCCTGGAAAATCAGCTCGCGTTC
CTGTGTCAGCAAGGCTTCTCCCTGGAGAACGCACTGTACGCTCTGTCCGCCGTGGGCCACTTTACACTGG
GCTGCGTATTGGAGGAACAGGAGCATCAAGTAGCAAAAGAGGAAAGAGAGACACCTACCACCGATTCTAT
GCCCCCACTTCTGAGACAAGCAATTGAGCTGTTCGACCGGCAGGGAGCCGAACCTGCCTTCCTTTTCGGC
CTGGAACTAATCATATGTGGCCTGGAGAAACAGCTAAAGTGCGAAAGCGGCGGGCCGACCGACGCCCTTG
ACGATTTTGACTTAGACATGCTCCCAGCCGATGCCCTTGACGACTTTGACCTTGATATGCTGCCTGCTGA
CGCTCTTGACGATTTTGACCTTGACATGCTCCCCGGGTAACTAAGTAAGGATCCGCGGCCGCACTAGAGG
AATTCCGCCCCTCTCCCCCCCCCCCCCCTAACGTTACTGGCCGAAGCCGCTTGGAATAAGGCCGGTGTGC
GTTTGTCTATATGTTATTTTCCACCATATTGCCGTCTTTTGGCAATGTGAGGGCCCGGAAACCTGGCCCT
GTCTTCTTGACGAGCATTCCTAGGGGTCTTTCCCCTCTCGCCAAAGGAATGCAAGGTCTGTTGAATGTCG
TGAAGGAAGCAGTTCCTCTGGAAGCTTCTTGAAGACAAACAACGTCTGTAGCGACCCTTTGCAGGCAGCG
GAACCCCCCACCTGGCGACAGGTGCCTCTGCGGCCAAAAGCCACGTGTATAAGATACACCTGCAAAGGCG
GCACAACCCCAGTGCCACGTTGTGAGTTGGATAGTTGTGGAAAGAGTCAAATGGCTCTCCTCAAGCGTAT
TCAACAAGGGGCTGAAGGATGCCCAGAAGGTACCCCATTGTATGGGATCTGATCTGGGGCCTCGGTGCAC
ATGCTTTACATGTGTTTAGTCGAGGTTAAAAAAACGTCTAGGCCCCCCGAACCACGGGGACGTGGTTTTC
CTTTGAAAAACACGATGATAAGCTTACCGGTACGCGTGATGTGTTGACAATTAATCATCGGCATAGTATA
TCGGCATAGTATAATACGACAAGGTGAGGAACTAAACCATGGCCAAGTTGACCAGTGCCGTTCCGGTGCT
CACCGCGCGCGACGTCGCCGGAGCGGTCGAGTTCTGGACCGACCGGCTCGGGTTCTCCCGGGACTTCGTG
GAGGACGACTTCGCCGGTGTGGTCCGGGACGACGTGACCCTGTTCATCAGCGCGGTCCAGGACCAGGTGG
TGCCGGACAACACCCTGGCCTGGGTGTGGGTGCGCGGCCTGGACGAGCTGTACGCCGAGTGGTCGGAGGT
CGTGTCCACGAACTTCCGGGACGCCTCCGGGCCGGCCATGACCGAGATCGGCGAGCAGCCGTGGGGGCGG
GAGTTCGCCCTGCGCGACCCGGCCGGCAACTGCGTGCACTTCGTGGCCGAGGAGCAGGACTGACACATCT
GTACAAGTAAAGCGGCCGCGACTCTAGATCATAATCAGCCATACCACATTTGTAGAGGTTTTACTTGCTT
TAAAAAACCTCCCACACCTCCCCCTGAACCTGAAACATAAAATGAATGCAATTGTTGTTGTTTAGTCCCT
CCCAATTCGATATCAAGCTTATCGATAATCAACCTCTGGATTACAAAATTTGTGAAAGATTGACTGGTAT
TCTTAACTATGTTGCTCCTTTTACGCTATGTGGATACGCTGCTTTAATGCCTTTGTATCATGCTATTGCT
TCCCGTATGGCTTTCATTTTCTCCTCCTTGTATAAATCCTGGTTGCTGTCTCTTTATGAGGAGTTGTGGC
CCGTTGTCAGGCAACGTGGCGTGGTGTGCACTGTGTTTGCTGACGCAACCCCCACTGGTTGGGGCATTGC
CACCACCTGTCAGCTCCTTTCCGGGACTTTCGCTTTCCCCCTCCCTATTGCCACGGCGGAACTCATCGCC
GCCTGCCTTGCCCGCTGCTGGACAGGGGCTCGGCTGTTGGGCACTGACAATTCCGTGGTGTTGTCGGGGA
AATCATCGTCCTTTCCTTGGCTGCTCGCCTGTGTTGCCACCTGGATTCTGCGCGGGACGTCCTTCTGCTA
CGTCCCTTCGGCCCTCAATCCAGCGGACCTTCCTTCCCGCGGCCTGCTGCCGGCTCTGCGGCCTCTTCCG
CGTCTTCGCCTTCGCCCTCAGACGAGTCGGATCTCCCTTTGGGCCGCCTCCCCGCATCGATACCGTCGAC
CTCGATCGAGACCTAGAAAAACATGGAGCAATCACAAGTAGCAATACAGCAGCTACCAATGCTGATTGTG
CCTGGCTAGAAGCACAAGAGGAGGAGGAGGTGGGTTTTCCAGTCACACCTCAGGTACCTTTAAGACCAAT
GACTTACAAGGCAGCTGTAGATCTTAGCCACTTTTTAAAAGAAAAGGGGGGACTGGAAGGGCTAATTCAC
TCCCAACGAAGACAAGATATCCTTGATCTGTGGATCTACCACACACAAGGCTACTTCCCTGATTGGCAGA
ACTACACACCAGGGCCAGGGATCAGATATCCACTGACCTTTGGATGGTGCTACAAGCTAGTACCAGTTGA
GCAAGAGAAGGTAGAAGAAGCCAATGAAGGAGAGAACACCCGCTTGTTACACCCTGTGAGCCTGCATGGG
ATGGATGACCCGGAGAGAGAAGTATTAGAGTGGAGGTTTGACAGCCGCCTAGCATTTCATCACATGGCCC
GAGAGCTGCATCCGGACTGTACTGGGTCTCTCTGGTTAGACCAGATCTGAGCCTGGGAGCTCTCTGGCTA
ACTAGGGAACCCACTGCTTAAGCCTCAATAAAGCTTGCCTTGAGTGCTTCAAGTAGTGTGTGCCCGTCTG
TTGTGTGACTCTGGTAACTAGAGATCCCTCAGACCCTTTTAGTCAGTGTGGAAAATCTCTAGCAGGGCCC
GTTTAAACCCGCTGATCAGCCTCGACTGTGCCTTCTAGTTGCCAGCCATCTGTTGTTTGCCCCTCCCCCG
TGCCTTCCTTGACCCTGGAAGGTGCCACTCCCACTGTCCTTTCCTAATAAAATGAGGAAATTGCATCGCA
TTGTCTGAGTAGGTGTCATTCTATTCTGGGGGGTGGGGTGGGGCAGGACAGCAAGGGGGAGGATTGGGAA
GACAATAGCAGGCATGCTGGGGATGCGGTGGGCTCTATGGCTTCTGAGGCGGAAAGAACCAGCTGGGGCT
CTAGGGGGTATCCCC
[124 nt withheld, positions 11916-12039]
C
[91 nt withheld, positions 12041-12131]
A
[49 nt withheld, positions 12133-12181]
CCTTTGACGTTGGAGTCCACGTTCTTT
[37 nt withheld, positions 12209-12245]
ACCCTATCTCGGTCTATTCTTTTGATTTATAAGGGATTTTGCCGATTTCGGCCTATTGGTTAAAAAATGA
GCTGATTTAACAAAAATTTAACGCGAATTAATTCTGTGGAATGTGTGTCAGTTAGGGTGTGGAAAGTCCC
CAGGCTCCCCAGCAGGCAGAAGTATGCAAAGCATGCATCTCAATTAGTCAGCAACCAGGTGTGGAAAGTC
CCCAGGCTCCCCAGCAGGCAGAAGTATGCAAAGCATGCATCTCAATTAGTCAGCAACCATAGTCCCGCCC
CTAACTCCGCCCATCCCGCCCCTAACTCCGCCCAGTTCCGCCCATTCTCCGCCCCATGGCTGACTAATTT
TTTTTATTTATGCAGAGGCCGAGGCCGCCTCTGCCTCTGAGCTATTCCAGAAGTAGTGAGGAGGCTTTTT
TGGAGGCCTAGGCTTTTGCAAAAAGCTCCCGGGAGCTTGTATATCCATTTTCGGATCTGATCAGCACGTG
TTGACAATTAATCATCGGCATAGTATATCGGCATAGTATAATACGACAAGGTGAGGAACTAAACCATGGC
CAAGTTGACCAGTGCCGTTCCGGTGCTCACCGCGCGCGACGTCGCCGGAGCGGTCGAGTTCTGGACCGAC
CGGCTCGGGTTCTCCCGGGACTTCGTGGAGGACGACTTCGCCGGTGTGGTCCGGGACGACGTGACCCTGT
TCATCAGCGCGGTCCAGGACCAGGTGGTGCCGGACAACACCCTGGCCTGGGTGTGGGTGCGCGGCCTGGA
CGAGCTGTACGCCGAGTGGTCGGAGGTCGTGTCCACGAACTTCCGGGACGCCTCCGGGCCGGCCATGACC
GAGATCGGCGAGCAGCCGTGGGGGCGGGAGTTCGCCCTGCGCGACCCGGCCGGCAACTGCGTGCACTTCG
TGGCCGAGGAGCAGGACTGACACGTGCTACGAGATTTCGATTCCACCGCCGCCTTCTATGAAAGGTTGGG
CTTCGGAATCGTTTTCCGGGACGCCGGCTGGATGATCCTCCAGCGCGGGGATCTCATGCTGGAGTTCTTC
GCCCACCCCAACTTGTTTATTGCAGCTTATAATGGTTACAAATAAAGCAATAGCATCACAAATTTCACAA
ATAAAGCATTTTTTTCACTGCATTCTAGTTGTGGTTTGTCCAAACTCATCAATGTATCTTATCATGTCTG
TATACCGTCGACCTCTAGCTAGAGCTTGGCGTAATCATGGTCATAGCTGTTTCCTGTGTGAAATTGTTAT
CCGCTCACAATTCCACACAACATACGAGCCGGAAGCATAAAGTGTAAAGCCTGGGGTGCCTAATGAGTGA
GCTAACTCACATTAATTGCGTTGCGCTCACTGCCCGCTTTCCAGTCGGGAAACCTGTCGTGCCAGCTGCA
TTAATGAATCGGCCAACGCGCGGGGAGAGGCGGTTTGCGTATTGGGCGCTCTTCCGCTTCCTCGCTCACT
GACTCGCTGCGCTCGGTCGTTCGGCTGCGGCGAGCGGTATCAGCTCACTCAAAGGCGGTAATACGGTTAT
CCACAGAATCAGGGGATAACGCAGGAAAGAACATGTGAGCAAAAGGCCAGCAAAAGGCCAGGAACCGTAA
AAAGGCCGCGTTGCTGGCGTTTTTCCATAGGCTCCGCCCCCCTGACGAGCATCACAAAAATCGACGCTCA
AGTCAGAGGTGGCGAAACCCGACAGGACTATAAAGATACCAGGCGTTTCCCCCTGGAAGCTCCCTCGTGC
GCTCTCCTGTTCCGACCCTGCCGCTTACCGGATACCTGTCCGCCTTTCTCCCTTCGGGAAGCGTGGCGCT
TTCTCATAGCTCACGCTGTAGGTATCTCAGTTCGGTGTAGGTCGTTCGCTCCAAGCTGGGCTGTGTGCAC
GAACCCCCCGTTCAGCCCGACCGCTGCGCCTTATCCGGTAACTATCGTCTTGAGTCCAACCCGGTAAGAC
ACGACTTATCGCCACTGGCAGCAGCCACTGGTAACAGGATTAGCAGAGCGAGGTATGTAGGCGGTGCTAC
AGAGTTCTTGAAGTGGTGGCCTAACTACGGCTACACTAGAAGAACAGTATTTGGTATCTGCGCTCTGCTG
AAGCCAGTTACCTTCGGAAAAAGAGTTGGTAGCTCTTGATCCGGCAAACAAACCACCGCTGGTAGCGGTG
GTTTTTTTGTTTGCAAGCAGCAGATTACGCGCAGAAAAAAAGGATCTCAAGAAGATCCTTTGATCTTTTC
TACGGGGTCTGACGCTCAGTGGAACGAAAACTCACGTTAAGGGATTTTGGTCATGAGATTATCAAAAAGG
ATCTTCACCTAGATCCTTTTAAATTAAAAATGAAGTTTTAAATCAATCTAAAGTATATATGAGTAAACTT
GGTCTGACAGTTACCAATGCTTAATCAGTGAGGCACCTATCTCAGCGATCTGTCTATTTCGTTCATCCAT
AGTTGCCTGACTCCCCGTCGTGTAGATAACTACGATACGGGAGGGCTTACCATCTGGCCCCAGTGCTGCA
ATGATACCGCGAGACCCACGCTCACCGGCTCCAGATTTATCAGCAATAAACCAGCCAGCCGGAAGGGCCG
AGCGCAGAAGTGGTCCTGCAACTTTATCCGCCTCCATCCAGTCTATTAATTGTTGCCGGGAAGCTAGAGT
AAGTAGTTCGCCAGTTAATAGTTTGCGCAACGTTGTTGCCATTGCTACAGGCATCGTGGTGTCACGCTCG
TCGTTTGGTATGGCTTCATTCAGCTCCGGTTCCCAACGATCAAGGCGAGTTACATGATCCCCCATGTTGT
GCAAAAAAGCGGTTAGCTCCTTCGGTCCTCCGATCGTTGTCAGAAGTAAGTTGGCCGCAGTGTTATCACT
CATGGTTATGGCAGCACTGCATAATTCTCTTACTGTCATGCCATCCGTAAGATGCTTTTCTGTGACTGGT
GAGTACTCAACCAAGTCATTCTGAGAATAGTGTATGCGGCGACCGAGTTGCTCTTGCCCGGCGTCAATAC
GGGATAATACCGCGCCACATAGCAGAACTTTAAAAGTGCTCATCATTGGAAAACGTTCTTCGGGGCGAAA
ACTCTCAAGGATCTTACCGCTGTTGAGATCCAGTTCGATGTAACCCACTCGTGCACCCAACTGATCTTCA
GCATCTTTTACTTTCACCAGCGTTTCTGGGTGAGCAAAAACAGGAAGGCAAAATGCCGCAAAAAAGGGAA
TAAGGGCGACACGGAAATGTTGAATACTCATACTCTTCCTTTTTCAATATTATTGAAGCATTTATCAGGG
TTATTGTCTCATGAGCGGATACATATTTGAATGTATTTAGAAAAATAAACAAATAGGGGTTCCGCGCACA
TTTCCCCGAAAAGTGCCACCTGAC
Features (pLannotate 1.2.2; 42 found; start..end, strand, type, name):
     31..83      -  misc_feature   bom (fragment): basis of mobility region from pBR322
    238..617     +  enhancer       CMV enhancer: human cytomegalovirus immediate early enhancer
    618..817     +  promoter       CMV promoter: human cytomegalovirus (CMV) immediate early promoter
    835..1015    +  LTR            5' LTR (truncated): truncated 5' long terminal repeat (LTR) from HIV-1
   1062..1187    +  misc_feature   HIV-1 Ψ: packaging signal of human immunodeficiency virus type 1
   1171..1534    +  CDS            HIV-1 gag (fragment): gag protein from human immunodeficiency virus 1; gag
   1680..1913    +  misc_feature   RRE: The Rev response element (RRE) of HIV-1 allows for Rev-dependent mRNA export from the nucleus to the cytoplasm.
   2290..2390    +  CDS            Rev (fragment): human immunodeficiency virus 1 (HIV-1) Rev protein; rev; enhances nuclear export of unspliced and incompletely spliced viral mRNAs
   2440..2557    +  misc_feature   cPPT/CTS: central polypurine tract and central termination sequence of HIV-1
   2614..2638    +  protein_bind   attB1: mutant version of attB; recombination site for the Gateway® BP reaction BP Clonase™
   2670..2984    +  promoter       tight TRE promoter: Tet-responsive promoter PTight, consisting of seven tet operator sequences followed by the minimal CMV promoter
   2991..3953    +  CDS            BirA(R118G): promiscuous R118G mutant of the E. coli biotin protein ligase (Cronan, 2005) also known as BirA* or BioID
   3963..4028    +  CDS            3xFLAG: three tandem FLAG® epitope tags, followed by an enterokinase cleavage site
   4029..6941    +  CDS            CSE1L: XPO2_HUMAN - Also known as CAS From Homo sapiens (Human).
   6980..7004    -  protein_bind   attB2: mutant version of attB; recombination site for the Gateway® BP reaction BP Clonase™
   7054..8265    +  promoter       UbC promoter: human ubiquitin C promoter
   8324..9021    +  CDS            rtTA3 (fragment): reverse tetracycline transactivator 3 activates expression from Tet-responsive promoters in the presence of doxycycline
   8951..9061    +  CDS            VP48: 3 tandem repeats of the minimal activation domain of herpes simplex virus VP16 (Cheng et al., 2013)
   9219..9681    +  misc_feature   IRES: internal ribosome entry site (IRES) of the encephalomyocarditis virus (EMCV)
   9703..9750    +  promoter       EM7 promoter: synthetic bacterial promoter&nbsp
   9769..10143   +  CDS            BleoR: antibiotic-binding protein; Sh ble from Streptoalloteichus hindustanus; confers resistance to bleomycin, phleomycin, and Zeocin™
  10177..10260   +  CDS            large T antigen (fragment): large T antigen from SV40 (simian virus 40)
  10294..10317   +  misc_feature   MCS (fragment): pBluescript multiple cloning site
  10317..10905   +  misc_feature   WPRE: woodchuck hepatitis virus posttranscriptional regulatory element
  10906..10925   +  misc_feature   MCS (fragment): pBluescript multiple cloning site
  10927..11427   +  CDS            nef (fragment): NEF_HV1LA - Experimental evidence at protein level: Swiss-Prot protein existence level 1. Extracellular Nef protein targets CD4(+) T-lymphocytes for apoptosis by interacting with CXCR4 surface receptors. From Human immunodeficiency virus type 1 group M subtype B (isolate Lai) (HIV-1).
  11434..11614   +  LTR            5' LTR (truncated): truncated 5' long terminal repeat (LTR) from HIV-1
  11646..11870   +  polyA_signal   bGH poly(A) signal: bovine growth hormone polyadenylation signal
  11874..11895   +  promoter       SV40 promoter (fragment): SV40 enhancer and early promoter
  11916..12344   +  rep_origin     f1 ori (sequence partly withheld): f1 bacteriophage origin of replication; arrow indicates direction of (+) strand synthesis
  12358..12687   +  promoter       SV40 promoter: SV40 enhancer and early promoter
  12735..12782   +  promoter       EM7 promoter: synthetic bacterial promoter&nbsp
  12801..13175   +  CDS            BleoR: antibiotic-binding protein; Sh ble from Streptoalloteichus hindustanus; confers resistance to bleomycin, phleomycin, and Zeocin™
  13185..13310   +  CDS            ble (fragment): BLE_KLEPN - Experimental evidence at protein level: Swiss-Prot protein existence level 1. Binding protein with a strong affinity to the bleomycin family of antibiotics. Binds to CL990; an antimitotic-antibiotic compound. From Klebsiella pneumoniae.
  13305..13426   +  polyA_signal   SV40 poly(A) signal: SV40 polyadenylation signal
  13497..13519   -  protein_bind   lac operator (fragment): The lac repressor binds to the lac operator to inhibit transcription in E. coli. This inhibition can be relieved by adding lactose or isopropyl-β-D-thiogalactopyranoside (IPTG). lac repressor encoded by lacI
  13523..13553   -  promoter       lac promoter: promoter for the E. coli lac operon
  13568..13589   -  protein_bind   CAP binding site: CAP binding activates transcription in the presence of cAMP. E. coli catabolite activator protein
  13602..13694   -  CDS            lacI (fragment): lac repressor; lacI; The lac repressor binds to the lac operator to inhibit transcription in E. coli. This inhibition can be relieved by adding lactose or isopropyl-β-D-thiogalactopyranoside (IPTG).
  13877..14465   -  rep_origin     ori: high-copy-number ColE1/pMB1/pBR322/pUC origin of replication
  14636..15496   -  CDS            AmpR: β-lactamase; bla; confers resistance to ampicillin, carbenicillin, and related antibiotics
  15497..15601   -  promoter       AmpR promoter: bla
