[The description below was written by a language model from this plasmid's Addgene catalogue record and pLannotate feature annotations shown in this document.]
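Description:
pSLIK BirA* 3xFLAG-CSE1L zeo is a single-vector, doxycycline-inducible lentiviral expression plasmid of about 15.6 kb, built on the pSLIK zeo backbone by Gateway recombination. It is propagated in E. coli through a high-copy ColE1/pUC-type origin with ampicillin resistance, and it also carries an f1 origin. The viral portion is an HIV-1-derived transfer cassette. A CMV enhancer/promoter is fused to a truncated 5' LTR and drives genomic RNA production in packaging cells. This is followed by the Ψ packaging signal with a gag fragment, the RRE for Rev-dependent export, and cPPT/CTS. Downstream lie a WPRE, a truncated 3' LTR and a bGH polyadenylation signal.

Between the attB1 and attB2 sites left by Gateway cloning, a tight TRE promoter (seven tet operators plus a minimal CMV promoter) drives a fusion of BirA(R118G), a 3xFLAG epitope, and human CSE1L (also known as CAS or XPO2). BirA(R118G) is the promiscuous E. coli biotin ligase known as BirA* or BioID. Immediately downstream, a human UbC promoter constitutively expresses the reverse tetracycline transactivator rtTA3. An EMCV IRES links rtTA3 to the Sh ble gene, so transduced cells can be selected with Zeocin and carry the transactivator on the same provirus. A second SV40/EM7-driven BleoR cassette sits outside the LTRs in the plasmid backbone.

Adding doxycycline activates rtTA3 and induces the fusion protein. The BirA* moiety points to proximity-dependent biotinylation of proteins near this nuclear transport factor, while the FLAG tag allows detection or pulldown, although the record itself states only inducible expression as the purpose.
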