Addgene plasmid #192334: pSLIK BirA* 3xFLAG-CSE1L zeo
Purpose: Lentiviral expression vector for an inducible 3xFLAG-BirA 3xFLAG-CSE1L
Depositing lab: Kevin Janes. Depositing organization: University of Virginia. Publication: Nucleocytoplasmic transport of active HER2 causes fractional escape from the DCIS-like state. Wang L, Paudel BB, McKnight RA, Janes KA. Nat Commun. 2023 Apr 13;14(1):2110. doi: 10.1038/s41467-023-37914-x. PubMed 37055441.
Backbone
  Vector backbone: pSLIK zeo
  Backbone manufacturer: Addgene #25736
  Vector type: Lentiviral
Growth in bacteria
  Bacterial resistance: Ampicillin, 100 μg/mL
  Growth temperature: 30°C
  Growth strain: NEB Stable
  Copy number: High Copy
Gene/Insert
  Gene/Insert name: BirA*-3xFLAG-CSE1L (alt names: CAS; XPO2)
  Species: H. sapiens (human)
  Entrez Gene: CSE1L (a.k.a. CAS, CSE1, XPO2)
  Tag / fusion protein: 3xFLAG (N terminal on insert)
  Cloning method: Gateway Cloning
Terms and licenses: Academic/Nonprofit Terms; Industry Terms: Not Available to Industry
How to cite: pSLIK BirA* 3xFLAG-CSE1L zeo was a gift from Kevin Janes (Addgene plasmid # 192334 ; http://n2t.net/addgene:192334 ; RRID:Addgene_192334)
